>Addgene plasmid #182899 | TH mAb_BCN53.1.1D10_LC_Rat Ig Kappa | addgene full sequence | sequence record 360595 | Addgene NGS Result
TGAAGAATCTGCTTAGGGTTAGGCGTTTTGCGCTGCTTCGCGATGTACGGGCCAGATATACGCGTTGACA
TTGATTATTGACTAGTTATTAATAGTAATCAATTACGGGGTCATTAGTTCATAGCCCATATATGGAGTTC
CGCGTTACATAACTTACGGTAAATGGCCCGCCTGGCTGACCGCCCAACGACCCCCGCCCATTGACGTCAA
TAATGACGTATGTTCCCATAGTAACGCCAATAGGGACTTTCCATTGACGTCAATGGGTGGAGTATTTACG
GTAAACTGCCCACTTGGCAGTACATCAAGTGTATCATATGCCAAGTACGCCCCCTATTGACGTCAATGAC
GGTAAATGGCCCGCCTGGCATTATGCCCAGTACATGACCTTATGGGACTTTCCTACTTGGCAGTACATCT
ACGTATTAGTCATCGCTATTACCATGGTGATGCGGTTTTGGCAGTACATCAATGGGCGTGGATAGCGGTT
TGACTCACGGGGATTTCCAAGTCTCCACCCCATTGACGTCAATGGGAGTTTGTTTTGGCACCAAAATCAA
CGGGACTTTCCAAAATGTCGTAACAACTCCGCCCCATTGACGCAAATGGGCGGTAGGCGTGTACGGTGGG
AGGTCTATATAAGCAGAGCTCGTTTAGTGAACCGTCAGATCGCCTGGAGACGCCATCCACGCTGTTTTGA
CCTCCATAGAAGACACCGGGACCGATCCAGCCTCCGGACTCTAGAGAATTCGCCACCATGAGTCCTGCCC
AGTTCCTGTTTCTGCTAGTGCTCTCGATTCAGGAAACCAACGGTGATGTTGTGATGACTCAGACCCCACT
CACTTTGTCGGTTACCATTGGACAACCAGCCTCCATCTCTTGCAAATCAAGTCAGAGCCTCTTACATAGT
AATGGAAAGACATATTTGAATTGGTTATTACAGAGGCCAGGCCAGTCTCCAAAGCTCCTAATCTATCTGG
TGTCTAAACTGGAATCTGGAGTCCCTGACAGGTTCAGTGGCAGTGGATCAGGGACAGATTTCACACTGAA
AATCAGCAGAGTGGAGGCTGAGGATTTGGGAGTTTATTACTGCTTGCAAGCTACACATTTTCCTCAGACG
TTCGGTGGAGGCACCAAGCTGGAAATCAAAGCCGACGCCGCCCCAACCGTGTCTATCTTCCCCCCTAGCA
TGGAGCAGCTGACCTCTGGCGGCGCCACAGTGGTGTGCTTCGTGAACAACTTCTACCCCCGGGACATCTC
CGTGAAGTGGAAGATCGATGGCTCTGAGCAGAGAGACGGCGTGCTGGATAGCGTGACCGACCAGGATTCT
AAGGATAGCACATATTCCATGAGCTCCACCCTGTCCCTGACAAAGGTGGAGTACGAGAGGCACAACCTGT
ATACCTGCGAGGTGGTGCACAAGACATCTAGCTCCCCCGTGGTGAAGTCCTTTAACCGGAATGAGTGTTG
AAAGCTTACCGGTTAGTAATGAGTTTGATATCTCGACAATCAACCTCTGGATTACAAAATTTGTGAAAGA
TTGACTGGTATTCTTAACTATGTTGCTCCTTTTACGCTATGTGGATACGCTGCTTTAATGCCTTTGTATC
ATGCTATTGCTTCCCGTATGGCTTTCATTTTCTCCTCCTTGTATAAATCCTGGTTGCTGTCTCTTTATGA
GGAGTTGTGGCCCGTTGTCAGGCAACGTGGCGTGGTGTGCACTGTGTTTGCTGACGCAACCCCCACTGGT
TGGGGCATTGCCACCACCTGTCAGCTCCTTTCCGGGACTTTCGCTTTCCCCCTCCCTATTGCCACGGCGG
AACTCATCGCCGCCTGCCTTGCCCGCTGCTGGACAGGGGCTCGGCTGTTGGGCACTGACAATTCCGTGGT
GTTGTCGGGGAAGCTGACGTCCTTTCCATGGCTGCTCGCCTGTGTTGCCACCTGGATTCTGCGCGGGACG
TCCTTCTGCTACGTCCCTTCGGCCCTCAATCCAGCGGACCTTCCTTCCCGCGGCCTGCTGCCGGCTCTGC
GGCCTCTTCCGCGTCTTCGCCTTCGCCCTCAGACGAGTCGGATCTCCCTTTGGGCCGCCTCCCCGCCTGG
AAACGGGGGAGGCTAACTGAAACACGGAAGGAGACAATACCGGAAGGAACCCGCGCTATGACGGCAATAA
AAAGACAGAATAAAACGCACGGGTGTTGGGTCGTTTGTTCATAAACGCGGGGTTCGGTCCCAGGGCTGGC
ACTCTGTCGATACCCCACCGAGACCCCATTGGGGCCAATACGCCCGCGTTTCTTCCTTTTCCCCACCCCA
CCCCCCAAGTTCGGGTGAAGGCCCAGGGCTCGCAGCCAACGTCGGGGCGGCAGGCCCTGCCATAGCAGAT
CTGCGCAGCTGGGGCTCTAGGGGGTATCCCC
[124 nt withheld, positions 2412-2535]
C
[32 nt withheld, positions 2537-2568]
CA
[57 nt withheld, positions 2571-2627]
A
[49 nt withheld, positions 2629-2677]
CCTTTGACGTTGGAGTCCACGTTCTTT
[37 nt withheld, positions 2705-2741]
ACCCTATCTCGGTCTATTCTTTTGATTTATAAGGGATTTTGGGGATTTCGGCCTATTGGTTAAAAAATGA
GCTGATTTAACAAAAATTTAACGCGAATTAATTCTGTGGAATGTGTGTCAGTTAGGGTGTGGAAAGTCCC
CAGGCTCCCCAGCAGGCAGAAGTATGCAAAGCATGCATCTCAATTAGTCAGCAACCAGGTGTGGAAAGTC
CCCAGGCTCCCCAGCAGGCAGAAGTATGCAAAGCATGCATCTCAATTAGTCAGCAACCATAGTCCCGCCC
CTAACTCCGCCCATCCCGCCCCTAACTCCGCCCAGTTCCGCCCATTCTCCGCCCCATGGCTGACTAATTT
TTTTTATTTATGCAGAGGCCGAGGCCGCCTCTGCCTCTGAGCTATTCCAGAAGTAGTGAGGAGGCTTTTT
TGGAGGCCTAGGCTTTTGCAAAAAGCTCCCGGGAGCTTGTATATCCATTTTCGGATCTGATCAAGAGACA
GGATGAGGATCGTTTCGCATGATTGAACAAGATGGATTGCACGCAGGTTCTCCGGCCGCTTGGGTGGAGA
GGCTATTCGGCTATGACTGGGCACAACAGACAATCGGCTGCTCTGATGCCGCCGTGTTCCGGCTGTCAGC
GCAGGGGCGCCCGGTTCTTTTTGTCAAGACCGACCTGTCCGGTGCCCTGAATGAACTGCAGGACGAGGCA
GCGCGGCTATCGTGGCTGGCCACGACGGGCGTTCCTTGCGCAGCTGTGCTCGACGTTGTCACTGAAGCGG
GAAGGGACTGGCTGCTATTGGGCGAAGTGCCGGGGCAGGATCTCCTGTCATCTCACCTTGCTCCTGCCGA
GAAAGTATCCATCATGGCTGATGCAATGCGGCGGCTGCATACGCTTGATCCGGCTACCTGCCCATTCGAC
CACCAAGCGAAACATCGCATCGAGCGAGCACGTACTCGGATGGAAGCCGGTCTTGTCGATCAGGATGATC
TGGACGAAGAGCATCAGGGGCTCGCGCCAGCCGAACTGTTCGCCAGGCTCAAGGCGCGCATGCCCGACGG
CGAGGATCTCGTCGTGACCCATGGCGATGCCTGCTTGCCGAATATCATGGTGGAAAATGGCCGCTTTTCT
GGATTCATCGACTGTGGCCGGCTGGGTGTGGCGGACCGCTATCAGGACATAGCGTTGGCTACCCGTGATA
TTGCTGAAGAGCTTGGCGGCGAATGGGCTGACCGCTTCCTCGTGCTTTACGGTATCGCCGCTCCCGATTC
GCAGCGCATCGCCTTCTATCGCCTTCTTGACGAGTTCTTCTGAGCGGGACTCTGGGGTTCGCGAAATGAC
CGACCAAGCGACGCCCAACCTGCCATCACGAGATTTCGATTCCACCGCCGCCTTCTATGAAAGGTTGGGC
TTCGGAATCGTTTTCCGGGACGCCGGCTGGATGATCCTCCAGCGCGGGGATCTCATGCTGGAGTTCTTCG
CCCACCCCAACTTGTTTATTGCAGCTTATAATGGTTACAAATAAAGCAATAGCATCACAAATTTCACAAA
TAAAGCATTTTTTTCACTGCATTCTAGTTGTGGTTTGTCCAAACTCATCAATGTATCTTATCATGTCTGT
ATACCGTCGACCTCTAGCTAGAGCTTGGCGTAATCATGGTCATAGCTGTTTCCTGTGTGAAATTGTTATC
CGCTCACAATTCCACACAACATACGAGCCGGAAGCATAAAGTGTAAAGCCTGGGGTGCCTAATGAGTGAG
CTAACTCACATTAATTGCGTTGCGCTCACTGCCCGCTTTCCAGTCGGGAAACCTGTCGTGCCAGCTGCAT
TAATGAATCGGCCAACGCGCGGGGAGAGGCGGTTTGCGTATTGGGCGCTCTTCCGCTTCCTCGCTCACTG
ACTCGCTGCGCTCGGTCGTTCGGCTGCGGCGAGCGGTATCAGCTCACTCAAAGGCGGTAATACGGTTATC
CACAGAATCAGGGGATAACGCAGGAAAGAACATGTGAGCAAAAGGCCAGCAAAAGGCCAGGAACCGTAAA
AAGGCCGCGTTGCTGGCGTTTTTCCATAGGCTCCGCCCCCCTGACGAGCATCACAAAAATCGACGCTCAA
GTCAGAGGTGGCGAAACCCGACAGGACTATAAAGATACCAGGCGTTTCCCCCTGGAAGCTCCCTCGTGCG
CTCTCCTGTTCCGACCCTGCCGCTTACCGGATACCTGTCCGCCTTTCTCCCTTCGGGAAGCGTGGCGCTT
TCTCATAGCTCACGCTGTAGGTATCTCAGTTCGGTGTAGGTCGTTCGCTCCAAGCTGGGCTGTGTGCACG
AACCCCCCGTTCAGCCCGACCGCTGCGCCTTATCCGGTAACTATCGTCTTGAGTCCAACCCGGTAAGACA
CGACTTATCGCCACTGGCAGCAGCCACTGGTAACAGGATTAGCAGAGCGAGGTATGTAGGCGGTGCTACA
GAGTTCTTGAAGTGGTGGCCTAACTACGGCTACACTAGAAGGACAGTATTTGGTATCTGCGCTCTGCTGA
AGCCAGTTACCTTCGGAAAAAGAGTTGGTAGCTCTTGATCCGGCAAACAAACCACCGCTGGTAGCGGTGG
TTTTTTTGTTTGCAAGCAGCAGATTACGCGCAGAAAAAAAGGATCTCAAGAAGATCCTTTGATCTTTTCT
ACGGGGTCTGACGCTCAGTGGAACGAAAACTCACGTTAAGGGATTTTGGTCATGAGATTATCAAAAAGGA
TCTTCACCTAGATCCTTTTAAATTAAAAATGAAGTTTTAAATCAATCTAAAGTATATATGAGTAAACTTG
GTCTGACAGTTACCAATGCTTAATCAGTGAGGCACCTATCTCAGCGATCTGTCTATTTCGTTCATCCATA
GTTGCCTGACTCCCCGTCGTGTAGATAACTACGATACGGGAGGGCTTACCATCTGGCCCCAGTGCTGCAA
TGATACCGCGAGACCCACGCTCACCGGCTCCAGATTTATCAGCAATAAACCAGCCAGCCGGAAGGGCCGA
GCGCAGAAGTGGTCCTGCAACTTTATCCGCCTCCATCCAGTCTATTAATTGTTGCCGGGAAGCTAGAGTA
AGTAGTTCGCCAGTTAATAGTTTGCGCAACGTTGTTGCCATTGCTACAGGCATCGTGGTGTCACGCTCGT
CGTTTGGTATGGCTTCATTCAGCTCCGGTTCCCAACGATCAAGGCGAGTTACATGATCCCCCATGTTGTG
CAAAAAAGCGGTTAGCTCCTTCGGTCCTCCGATCGTTGTCAGAAGTAAGTTGGCCGCAGTGTTATCACTC
ATGGTTATGGCAGCACTGCATAATTCTCTTACTGTCATGCCATCCGTAAGATGCTTTTCTGTGACTGGTG
AGTACTCAACCAAGTCATTCTGAGAATAGTGTATGCGGCGACCGAGTTGCTCTTGCCCGGCGTCAATACG
GGATAATACCGCGCCACATAGCAGAACTTTAAAAGTGCTCATCATTGGAAAACGTTCTTCGGGGCGAAAA
CTCTCAAGGATCTTACCGCTGTTGAGATCCAGTTCGATGTAACCCACTCGTGCACCCAACTGATCTTCAG
CATCTTTTACTTTCACCAGCGTTTCTGGGTGAGCAAAAACAGGAAGGCAAAATGCCGCAAAAAAGGGAAT
AAGGGCGACACGGAAATGTTGAATACTCATACTCTTCCTTTTTCAATATTATTGAAGCATTTATCAGGGT
TATTGTCTCATGAGCGGATACATATTTGAATGTATTTAGAAAAATAAACAAATAGGGGTTCCGCGCACAT
TTCCCCGAAAAGTGCCACCTGACGTCGACGGATCGGGAGATCTCCCGATCCCCTATGGTCGACTCTCAGT
ACAATCTGCTCTGATGCCGCATAGTTAAGCCAGTATCTGCTCCCTGCTTGTGTGTTGGAGGTCGCTGAGT
AGTGCGCGAGCAAAATTTAAGCTACAACAAGGCAAGGCTTGACCGACAATTGCA
Features (pLannotate 1.2.2; 20 found; start..end, strand, type, name):
     67..446     +  enhancer       CMV enhancer: human cytomegalovirus immediate early enhancer
    447..650     +  promoter       CMV promoter: human cytomegalovirus (CMV) immediate early promoter
    815..1150    +  CDS            KV2A7_MOUSE: Experimental evidence at protein level: Swiss-Prot protein existence level 1. From Mus musculus (Mouse).
   1151..1468    +  CDS            KACA_RAT: Experimental evidence at protein level: Swiss-Prot protein existence level 1. From Rattus norvegicus (Rat).
   1508..2096    +  misc_feature   WPRE: woodchuck hepatitis virus posttranscriptional regulatory element
   2162..2210    +  polyA_signal   HSV TK poly(A) signal: herpes simplex virus thymidine kinase polyadenylation signal (Cole and Stacy, 1985)
   2301..2317    -  polyA_signal   bGH poly(A) signal (fragment): bovine growth hormone polyadenylation signal
   2412..2840    +  rep_origin     f1 ori (sequence partly withheld): f1 bacteriophage origin of replication; arrow indicates direction of (+) strand synthesis
   2854..3183    +  promoter       SV40 promoter: SV40 enhancer and early promoter
   3250..4041    +  CDS            neo: KKA2_KLEPN - Also known as kan, nptII. Experimental evidence at protein level: Swiss-Prot protein existence level 1. Resistance to kanamycin, neomycin, paromomycin, ribostamycin, butirosin and gentamicin B. From Klebsiella pneumoniae.
   4067..4225    +  CDS            ble (fragment): BLE_KLEPN - Experimental evidence at protein level: Swiss-Prot protein existence level 1. Binding protein with a strong affinity to the bleomycin family of antibiotics. Binds to CL990; an antimitotic-antibiotic compound. From Klebsiella pneumoniae.
   4220..4341    +  polyA_signal   SV40 poly(A) signal: SV40 polyadenylation signal
   4414..4430    -  protein_bind   lac operator: The lac repressor binds to the lac operator to inhibit transcription in E. coli. This inhibition can be relieved by adding lactose or isopropyl-β-D-thiogalactopyranoside (IPTG). lac repressor encoded by lacI
   4438..4468    -  promoter       lac promoter: promoter for the E. coli lac operon
   4483..4504    -  protein_bind   CAP binding site: CAP binding activates transcription in the presence of cAMP. E. coli catabolite activator protein
   4517..4609    -  CDS            lacI (fragment): lac repressor; lacI; The lac repressor binds to the lac operator to inhibit transcription in E. coli. This inhibition can be relieved by adding lactose or isopropyl-β-D-thiogalactopyranoside (IPTG).
   4792..5380    -  rep_origin     ori: high-copy-number ColE1/pMB1/pBR322/pUC origin of replication
   5551..6411    -  CDS            AmpR: β-lactamase; bla; confers resistance to ampicillin, carbenicillin, and related antibiotics
   6412..6516    -  promoter       AmpR promoter: bla
   6583..6627    -  misc_feature   bom (fragment): basis of mobility region from pBR322
