[The description below was written by a language model from this plasmid's Addgene catalogue record and pLannotate feature annotations shown in this document.]
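Description:
TH mAb_BCN53.1.1D10_LC_Rat Ig Kappa is a mammalian expression plasmid built on the pcDNA3.4 backbone that encodes the kappa light chain of a rat monoclonal antibody raised against human tyrosine hydroxylase (TH). It is propagated in E. coli as a high-copy plasmid through a ColE1/pUC-type origin and selected with ampicillin via the β-lactamase gene. An f1 phage origin is also present. For mammalian cells, an SV40 enhancer/early promoter drives a neomycin phosphotransferase gene, terminated by an SV40 polyadenylation signal, which would permit G418 selection of stable transfectants. Short annotated fragments (ble, lacI, bGH poly(A), bom) and lac promoter/operator elements appear to be backbone remnants rather than functional parts.

The light chain reading frame sits downstream of the human CMV immediate-early enhancer and promoter. The annotation splits it into a kappa variable region, whose closest database match is a mouse kappa V segment, followed directly by the rat Ig kappa constant region. The mouse label reflects sequence similarity only, since the record lists the insert as rat. The catalogued insert size of 393 bp is close to the variable portion alone, suggesting that the variable region was cloned in front of a resident constant region, although the cloning sites are recorded as unknown. A WPRE follows the coding sequence to enhance transcript stability and expression, and an HSV TK polyadenylation signal terminates the message.

The plasmid is intended for recombinant production of the anti-TH antibody. As it supplies only the light chain, it would need to be co-expressed with a matching heavy chain construct in mammalian cells to yield complete immunoglobulin.
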