Addgene plasmid #182899: TH mAb_BCN53.1.1D10_LC_Rat Ig Kappa
Purpose: Mammalian expression of TH rat mAb LC gene
Depositing lab: Heng Zhu. Depositing organization: Johns Hopkins University and School of Medicine.
Backbone
  Vector backbone: pcDNA3.4
  Vector type: Mammalian Expression, Affinity Reagent/ Antibody
Growth in bacteria
  Bacterial resistance: Ampicillin, 100 μg/mL
  Growth temperature: 37°C
  Growth strain: DH5alpha
  Copy number: High Copy
Gene/Insert
  Gene/Insert name: anti-TH (human) light chain
  Species: R. norvegicus (rat)
  Insert size (bp): 393
  Mutation: No
  Entrez Gene: TH (a.k.a. DYT14, DYT5b, TYH)
  Promoter: CMV
  Cloning method: Restriction Enzyme; 5′ cloning site Unknown (unknown if destroyed); 3′ cloning site Unknown (unknown if destroyed)
Terms and licenses: Academic/Nonprofit Terms; Industry Terms: Not Available to Industry
How to cite: TH mAb_BCN53.1.1D10_LC_Rat Ig Kappa was a gift from Heng Zhu (Addgene plasmid # 182899 ; http://n2t.net/addgene:182899 ; RRID:Addgene_182899)
